>Addgene plasmid #183946 | p416-GPD-DIPP1-HA | addgene full sequence | sequence record 368066 | Addgene NGS Result
GACGAAAGGGCCTCGTGATACGCCTATTTTTATAGGTTAATGTCATGATAATAATGGTTTCTTAGACGGA
TCGCTTGCCTGTAACTTACACGCGCCTCGTATCTTTTAATGATGGAATAATTTGGGAATTTACTCTGTGT
TTATTTATTTTTATGTTTTGTATTTGGATTTTAGAAAGTAAATAAAGAAGGTAGAAGAGTTACGGAATGA
AGAAAAAAAAATAAACAAAGGTTTAAAAAATTTCAACAAAAAGCGTACTTTACATATATATTTATTAGAC
AAGAAAAGCAGATTAAATAGATATACATTCGATTAACGATAAGTAAAATGTAAAATCACAGGATTTTCGT
GTGTGGTCTTCTACACAGACAAGATGAAACAATTCGGCATTAATACCTGAGAGCAGGAAGAGCAAGATAA
AAGGTAGTATTTGTTGGCGATCCCCCTAGAGTCTTTTACATCTTCGGAAAACAAAAACTATTTTTTCTTT
AATTTCTTTTTTTACTTTCTATTTTTAATTTATATATTTATATTAAAAAATTTAAATTATAATTATTTTT
ATAGCACGTGATGAAAAGGACCCAGGTGGCACTTTTCGGGGAAATGTGCGCGGAACCCCTATTTGTTTAT
TTTTCTAAATACATTCAAATATGTATCCGCTCATGAGACAATAACCCTGATAAATGCTTCAATAATATTG
AAAAAGGAAGAGTATGAGTATTCAACATTTCCGTGTCGCCCTTATTCCCTTTTTTGCGGCATTTTGCCTT
CCTGTTTTTGCTCACCCAGAAACGCTGGTGAAAGTAAAAGATGCTGAAGATCAGTTGGGTGCACGAGTGG
GTTACATCGAACTGGATCTCAACAGCGGTAAGATCCTTGAGAGTTTTCGCCCCGAAGAACGTTTTCCAAT
GATGAGCACTTTTAAAGTTCTGCTATGTGGCGCGGTATTATCCCGTATTGACGCCGGGCAAGAGCAACTC
GGTCGCCGCATACACTATTCTCAGAATGACTTGGTTGAGTACTCACCAGTCACAGAAAAGCATCTTACGG
ATGGCATGACAGTAAGAGAATTATGCAGTGCTGCCATAACCATGAGTGATAACACTGCGGCCAACTTACT
TCTGACAACGATCGGAGGACCGAAGGAGCTAACCGCTTTTTTGCACAACATGGGGGATCATGTAACTCGC
CTTGATCGTTGGGAACCGGAGCTGAATGAAGCCATACCAAACGACGAGCGTGACACCACGATGCCTGTAG
CAATGGCAACAACGTTGCGCAAACTATTAACTGGCGAACTACTTACTCTAGCTTCCCGGCAACAATTAAT
AGACTGGATGGAGGCGGATAAAGTTGCAGGACCACTTCTGCGCTCGGCCCTTCCGGCTGGCTGGTTTATT
GCTGATAAATCTGGAGCCGGTGAGCGTGGGTCTCGCGGTATCATTGCAGCACTGGGGCCAGATGGTAAGC
CCTCCCGTATCGTAGTTATCTACACGACGGGGAGTCAGGCAACTATGGATGAACGAAATAGACAGATCGC
TGAGATAGGTGCCTCACTGATTAAGCATTGGTAACTGTCAGACCAAGTTTACTCATATATACTTTAGATT
GATTTAAAACTTCATTTTTAATTTAAAAGGATCTAGGTGAAGATCCTTTTTGATAATCTCATGACCAAAA
TCCCTTAACGTGAGTTTTCGTTCCACTGAGCGTCAGACCCCGTAGAAAAGATCAAAGGATCTTCTTGAGA
TCCTTTTTTTCTGCGCGTAATCTGCTGCTTGCAAACAAAAAAACCACCGCTACCAGCGGTGGTTTGTTTG
CCGGATCAAGAGCTACCAACTCTTTTTCCGAAGGTAACTGGCTTCAGCAGAGCGCAGATACCAAATACTG
TTCTTCTAGTGTAGCCGTAGTTAGGCCACCACTTCAAGAACTCTGTAGCACCGCCTACATACCTCGCTCT
GCTAATCCTGTTACCAGTGGCTGCTGCCAGTGGCGATAAGTCGTGTCTTACCGGGTTGGACTCAAGACGA
TAGTTACCGGATAAGGCGCAGCGGTCGGGCTGAACGGGGGGTTCGTGCACACAGCCCAGCTTGGAGCGAA
CGACCTACACCGAACTGAGATACCTACAGCGTGAGCTATGAGAAAGCGCCACGCTTCCCGAAGGGAGAAA
GGCGGACAGGTATCCGGTAAGCGGCAGGGTCGGAACAGGAGAGCGCACGAGGGAGCTTCCAGGGGGAAAC
GCCTGGTATCTTTATAGTCCTGTCGGGTTTCGCCACCTCTGACTTGAGCGTCGATTTTTGTGATGCTCGT
CAGGGGGGCGGAGCCTATGGAAAAACGCCAGCAACGCGGCCTTTTTACGGTTCCTGGCCTTTTGCTGGCC
TTTTGCTCACATGTTCTTTCCTGCGTTATCCCCTGATTCTGTGGATAACCGTATTACCGCCTTTGAGTGA
GCTGATACCGCTCGCCGCAGCCGAACGACCGAGCGCAGCGAGTCAGTGAGCGAGGAAGCGGAAGAGCGCC
CAATACGCAAACCGCCTCTCCCCGCGCGTTGGCCGATTCATTAATGCAGCTGGCACGACAGGTTTCCCGA
CTGGAAAGCGGGCAGTGAGCGCAACGCAATTAATGTGAGTTAGCTCACTCATTAGGCACCCCAGGCTTTA
CACTTTATGCTTCCGGCTCGTATGTTGTGTGGAATTGTGAGCGGATAACAATTTCACACAGGAAACAGCT
ATGACCATGATTACGCCAAGCGCGCAATTAACCCTCACTAAAGGGAACAAAAGCTGGAGCTCAGTTTATC
ATTATCAATACTCGCCATTTCAAAGAATACGTAAATAATTAATAGTAGTGATTTTCCTAACTTTATTTAG
TCAAAAAATTAGCCTTTTAATTCTGCTGTAACCCGTACATGCCCAAAATAGGGGGCGGGTTACACAGAAT
ATATAACATCGTAGGTGTCTGGGTGAACAGTTTATTCCTGGCATCCACTAAATATAATGGAGCCCGCTTT
TTAAGCTGGCATCCAGAAAAAAAAAGAATCCCAGCACCAAAATATTGTTTTCTTCACCAACCATCAGTTC
ATAGGTCCATTCTCTTAGCGCAACTACAGAGAACAGGGGCACAAACAGGCAAAAAACGGGCACAACCTCA
ATGGAGTGATGCAACCTGCCTGGAGTAAATGATGACACAAGGCAATTGACCCACGCATGTATCTATCTCA
TTTTCTTACACCTTCTATTACCTTCTGCTCTCTCTGATTTGGAAAAAGCTGAAAAAAAAGGTTGAAACCA
GTTCCCTGAAATTATTCCCCTACTTGACTAATAAGTATATAAAGACGGTAGGTATTGATTGTAATTCTGT
AAATCTATTTCTTAAACTTCTTAAATTCTACTTTTATAGTTAGTCTTTTTTTTAGTTTTAAAACACCAGA
ACTTAGTTTCGACGGATTCTAGAACTAGTGGATCCATGATGAAGCTCAAGTCGAACCAGACCCGCACCTA
CGACGGCGACGGCTACAAGAAGCGGGCCGCATGCCTGTGTTTCCGCAGCGAGAGCGAGGAGGAGGTGCTA
CTCGTGAGCAGTAGTCGCCATCCAGACAGATGGATTGTCCCTGGAGGAGGCATGGAGCCCGAGGAGGAGC
CAAGTGTGGCAGCAGTTCGTGAAGTCTGTGAGGAGGCTGGAGTAAAAGGGACATTGGGAAGATTAGTTGG
AATTTTTGAGAACCAGGAGAGGAAGCACAGGACGTATGTCTATGTGCTCATTGTCACTGAAGTGCTGGAA
GACTGGGAAGATTCAGTTAACATTGGAAGGAAGAGGGAATGGTTTAAAATAGAAGACGCCATAAAAGTGC
TGCAGTATCACAAACCCGTGCAGGCATCATATTTTGAAACATTGAGGCAAGGCTACTCAGCCAACAATGG
CACCCCAGTCGTGGCCACCACATACTCGGTTTCTGCTCAGAGCTCGATGTCAGGCATCAGATACCCATAC
GATGTTCCAGATTACGCTTGAGAATTCGATATCAAGCTTATCGATACCGTCGACCTCGAGTCATGTAATT
AGTTATGTCACGCTTACATTCACGCCCTCCCCCCACATCCGCTCTAACCGAAAAGGAAGGAGTTAGACAA
CCTGAAGTCTAGGTCCCTATTTATTTTTTTATAGTTATGTTAGTATTAAGAACGTTATTTATATTTCAAA
TTTTTCTTTTTTTTCTGTACAGACGCGTGTACGCATGTAACATTATACTGAAAACCTTGCTTGAGAAGGT
TTTGGGACGCTCGAAGGCTTTAATTTGCGGCCGGTACCCAATTCGCCCTATAGTGAGTCGTATTACGCGC
GCTCACTGGCCGTCGTTTTACAACGTCGTGACTGGGAAAACCCTGGCGTTACCCAACTTAATCGCCTTGC
AGCACATCCCCCTTTCGCCAGCTGGCGTAATAGCGAAGAGGCCCGCACCGATCGCCCTTCCCAACAGTTG
CGCAGCCTGAATGGCGAATGG
[124 nt withheld, positions 4502-4625]
C
[91 nt withheld, positions 4627-4717]
A
[49 nt withheld, positions 4719-4767]
CCTTTGACGTTGGAGTCCACGTTCTTT
[37 nt withheld, positions 4795-4831]
ACCCTATCTCGGTCTATTCTTTTGATTTATAAGGGATTTTGCCGATTTCGGCCTATTGGTTAAAAAATGA
GCTGATTTAACAAAAATTTAACGCGAATTTTAACAAAATATTAACGCTTACAATTTCCTGATGCGGTATT
TTCTCCTTACGCATCTGTGCGGTATTTCACACCGCATAGGGTAATAACTGATATAATTAAATTGAAGCTC
TAATTTGTGAGTTTAGTATACATGCATTTACTTATAATACAGTTTTTTAGTTTTGCTGGCCGCATCTTCT
CAAATATGCTTCCCAGCCTGCTTTTCTGTAACGTTCACCCTCTACCTTAGCATCCCTTCCCTTTGCAAAT
AGTCCTCTTCCAACAATAATAATGTCAGATCCTGTAGAGACCACATCATCCACGGTTCTATACTGTTGAC
CCAATGCGTCTCCCTTGTCATCTAAACCCACACCGGGTGTCATAATCAACCAATCGTAACCTTCATCTCT
TCCACCCATGTCTCTTTGAGCAATAAAGCCGATAACAAAATCTTTGTCGCTCTTCGCAATGTCAACAGTA
CCCTTAGTATATTCTCCAGTAGATAGGGAGCCCTTGCATGACAATTCTGCTAACATCAAAAGGCCTCTAG
GTTCCTTTGTTACTTCTTCTGCCGCCTGCTTCAAACCGCTAACAATACCTGGGCCCACCACACCGTGTGC
ATTCGTAATGTCTGCCCATTCTGCTATTCTGTATACACCCGCAGAGTACTGCAATTTGACTGTATTACCA
ATGTCAGCAAATTTTCTGTCTTCGAAGAGTAAAAAATTGTACTTGGCGGATAATGCCTTTAGCGGCTTAA
CTGTGCCCTCCATGGAAAAATCAGTCAAGATATCCACATGTGTTTTTAGTAAACAAATTTTGGGACCTAA
TGCTTCAACTAACTCCAGTAATTCCTTGGTGGTACGAACATCCAATGAAGCACACAAGTTTGTTTGCTTT
TCGTGCATGATATTAAATAGCTTGGCAGCAACAGGACTAGGATGAGTAGCAGCACGTTCCTTATATGTAG
CTTTCGACATGATTTATCTTCGTTTCCTGCAGGTTTTTGTTCTGTGCAGTTGGGTTAAGAATACTGGGCA
ATTTCATGTTTCTTCAACACTACATATGCGTATATATACCAATCTAAGTCTGTGCTCCTTCCTTCGTTCT
TCCTTCTGTTCGGAGATTACCGAATCAAAAAAATTTCAAGGAAACCGAAATCAAAAAAAAGAATAAAAAA
AAAATGATGAATTGAAAAGGTGGTATGGTGCACTCTCAGTACAATCTGCTCTGATGCCGCATAGTTAAGC
CAGCCCCGACACCCGCCAACACCCGCTGACGCGCCCTGACGGGCTTGTCTGCTCCCGGCATCCGCTTACA
GACAAGCTGTGACCGTCTCCGGGAGCTGCATGTGTCAGAGGTTTTCACCGTCATCACCGAAACGCGCGA
Features (pLannotate 1.2.2; 23 found; start..end, strand, type, name):
     69..572     -  misc_feature   CEN/ARS: S. cerevisiae CEN6 centromere fused to an autonomously replicating sequence
    609..713     +  promoter       AmpR promoter: bla
    714..1574    +  CDS            AmpR: β-lactamase; bla; confers resistance to ampicillin, carbenicillin, and related antibiotics
   1745..2333    +  rep_origin     ori: high-copy-number ColE1/pMB1/pBR322/pUC origin of replication
   2516..2608    +  CDS            lacI (fragment): lac repressor; lacI; The lac repressor binds to the lac operator to inhibit transcription in E. coli. This inhibition can be relieved by adding lactose or isopropyl-β-D-thiogalactopyranoside (IPTG).
   2621..2642    +  protein_bind   CAP binding site: CAP binding activates transcription in the presence of cAMP. E. coli catabolite activator protein
   2657..2687    +  promoter       lac promoter: promoter for the E. coli lac operon
   2695..2711    +  protein_bind   lac operator: The lac repressor binds to the lac operator to inhibit transcription in E. coli. This inhibition can be relieved by adding lactose or isopropyl-β-D-thiogalactopyranoside (IPTG). lac repressor encoded by lacI
   2756..2774    +  promoter       T3 promoter: promoter for bacteriophage T3 RNA polymerase
   2799..3442    +  promoter       GAP promoter: S. cerevisiae TDH3; promoter for glyceraldehyde-3-phosphate dehydrogenase
   3448..3465    +  misc_feature   MCS (fragment): pBluescript multiple cloning site
   3466..3981    +  CDS            NUDT3: NUDT3_HUMAN - Also known as DIPP, DIPP1. Experimental evidence at protein level: Swiss-Prot protein existence level 1. Cleaves a beta-phosphate from the diphosphate groups in PP- InsP5 (diphosphoinositol pentakisphosphate) and [PP]2-InsP4 (bisdiphosphoinositol tetrakisphosphate), suggesting that it may play a role in signal transduction. InsP6 (inositol hexakisphosphate) is not a substrate. Acts as a negative regulator of the ERK1/2 pathway. Also able to catalyze the hydrolysis of dinucleoside oligophosphates, with Ap6A and Ap5A being the preferred substrates. The major reaction products are A
   3982..4009    +  CDS            3xHA (fragment): three tandem HA epitope tags
   4012..4050    +  misc_feature   MCS (fragment): pBluescript multiple cloning site
   4051..4298    +  terminator     CYC1 terminator: S. cerevisiae CYC1; transcription terminator for CYC1
   4317..4335    -  promoter       T7 promoter: promoter for bacteriophage T7 RNA polymerase
   4343..4498    +  CDS            lacZα (fragment): LacZα fragment of β-galactosidase; lacZ fragment
   4502..4930    +  rep_origin     f1 ori (sequence partly withheld): f1 bacteriophage origin of replication; arrow indicates direction of (+) strand synthesis
   4958..5009    -  misc_feature   bom (fragment): basis of mobility region from pBR322
   5088..5891    -  CDS            URA3: orotidine-5'-phosphate decarboxylase, required for uracil biosynthesis; S. cerevisiae URA3; yeast auxotrophic marker, counterselectable with 5-fluoroorotic acid (5-FOA)
   5892..6107    -  promoter       URA3 promoter: S. cerevisiae URA3
   6115..6164    -  misc_feature   bom (fragment): basis of mobility region from pBR322
   6266..1       -  CDS            rop (fragment) (across the origin): Rop protein, which maintains plasmids at low copy number; rop
