[The description below was written by a language model from this plasmid's Addgene catalogue record and pLannotate feature annotations shown in this document.]
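Description:
p416-GPD-DIPP1-HA is a yeast expression plasmid of about 6.3 kb, built on the p416 backbone, a yeast–E. coli shuttle vector. In Saccharomyces cerevisiae it is maintained through a CEN6/ARS element, which gives stable, low-copy, centromere-based inheritance. It is selected through the URA3 marker under its own promoter, which complements uracil auxotrophy and can be counterselected with 5-FOA. In E. coli it replicates from a high-copy ColE1/pUC-type origin and carries the β-lactamase gene for ampicillin resistance. An f1 origin and pBluescript-derived remnants are also annotated, including lac promoter/operator elements, a lacZα fragment, partial multiple cloning site sequences and flanking T3 and T7 promoters. These are backbone carry-overs with no stated role in the yeast expression function.

The payload is the wild-type human NUDT3 coding sequence (DIPP1, diphosphoinositol polyphosphate phosphohydrolase 1), inserted by Gibson assembly between the strong constitutive S. cerevisiae GPD (TDH3/GAP) promoter and the CYC1 transcription terminator. The open reading frame is fused at its C terminus to an HA epitope. The annotation software matches only a short fragment of a 3xHA element, consistent with a single HA tag rather than a triple repeat. The tag allows detection or immunoprecipitation of the protein with anti-HA antibodies. NUDT3 is a Nudix-family hydrolase that removes β-phosphates from diphosphoinositol polyphosphates and also hydrolyses dinucleoside oligophosphates. The construct provides constitutive expression of this human enzyme in budding yeast. The associated publication concerns the yeast enzymes Ddp1 and Ppx1 and cellular responses to nonvacuolar polyphosphate, though the record does not describe the specific experiments in which the plasmid was used.
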