Addgene plasmid #183946: p416-GPD-DIPP1-HA
Purpose: Expresses human HA-tagged DIPP1 from yeast GPD promoter
Depositing lab: Michael Downey. Depositing organization: University of Ottawa. Publication: Ddp1 Cooperates with Ppx1 to Counter a Stress Response Initiated by Nonvacuolar Polyphosphate. McCarthy L, Abramchuk I, Wafy G, Denoncourt A, Lavallee-Adam M, Downey M. mBio. 2022 Aug 30;13(4):e0039022. doi: 10.1128/mbio.00390-22. Epub 2022 Jul 7. PubMed 35862758.
Backbone
  Vector backbone: p416
  Vector type: Yeast Expression
  Selectable markers: URA3
Growth in bacteria
  Bacterial resistance: Ampicillin, 100 μg/mL
  Growth temperature: 37°C
  Growth strain: DH5alpha
  Copy number: High Copy
Gene/Insert
  Gene/Insert name: DIPP1 (alt name: NUDT3)
  Species: H. sapiens (human)
  Mutation: WT
  Entrez Gene: NUDT3 (a.k.a. DIPP, DIPP-1, DIPP1)
  Promoter: GPD
  Tag / fusion protein: HA (C terminal on insert)
  Cloning method: Gibson Cloning
Terms and licenses: Academic/Nonprofit Terms; Industry Terms: Not Available to Industry
How to cite: p416-GPD-DIPP1-HA was a gift from Michael Downey (Addgene plasmid # 183946 ; http://n2t.net/addgene:183946 ; RRID:Addgene_183946)
